Addgene plasmid #81058: pTriEx-mCherry-Zdk1-RhoA Q63L
Purpose: mammalian expression of Zdk1 tagged RhoA Q63L
Depositing lab: Klaus Hahn. Publication: LOVTRAP: an optogenetic system for photoinduced protein dissociation. Wang H, Vilela M, Winkler A, Tarnawski M, Schlichting I, Yumerefendi H, Kuhlman B, Liu R, Danuser G, Hahn KM. Nat Methods. 2016 Jul 18. doi: 10.1038/nmeth.3926. PubMed 27427858.
Backbone
  Vector backbone: pTriEx
  Backbone size w/o insert (bp): 5000
  Total vector size (bp): 6000
  Vector type: Mammalian Expression, Bacterial Expression, Insect Expression
Growth in bacteria
  Bacterial resistance: Ampicillin, 100 μg/mL
  Growth temperature: 37°C
  Growth strain: DH5alpha
  Copy number: High Copy
Gene/Insert 1
  Gene/Insert name: Zdk1 (alt name: ZA127)
  Species: Synthetic
  Insert size (bp): 177
  Tag / fusion protein: mCherry (N terminal on insert)
  Cloning method: Unknown
  Sequencing primers: 5′ aagtatcgggccctttgtgc; 3′ GGCAGCCTGCACCTGAGGTTAATCAC
Gene/Insert 2
  Gene/Insert name: RhoA Q63L
  Species: H. sapiens (human)
  Insert size (bp): 579
  Entrez Gene: RHOA (a.k.a. ARH12, ARHA, EDFAOB, RHO12, RHOH12)
  Cloning method: Unknown
  Sequencing primers: 5′ aagtatcgggccctttgtgc; 3′ GGCAGCCTGCACCTGAGGTTAATCAC
Terms and licenses: Academic/Nonprofit Terms; Industry Terms: Not Available to Industry
How to cite: pTriEx-mCherry-Zdk1-RhoA Q63L was a gift from Klaus Hahn (Addgene plasmid # 81058 ; http://n2t.net/addgene:81058 ; RRID:Addgene_81058)
