[The description below was written by a language model from this plasmid's Addgene catalogue record.]
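Description:
pTriEx-mCherry-Zdk1-RhoA Q63L is an expression plasmid built on the pTriEx backbone, a multi-host vector family catalogued here for mammalian, bacterial and insect expression, although the stated purpose of this construct is mammalian expression. It is maintained in E. coli as a high-copy plasmid under ampicillin selection. The record lists a backbone of roughly 5 kb and a total size of about 6 kb. It does not itemise the promoters, origin of replication or other regulatory elements, and no feature table is provided, so those details cannot be confirmed from the available information.

The payload is a fusion protein assembled from three parts, in the order implied by the name. mCherry, a red fluorescent protein, sits at the N terminus and allows the fusion to be visualised in living cells. It is followed by Zdk1 (also called ZA127), a small synthetic binding domain of 177 bp, and then by human RhoA carrying the Q63L substitution (579 bp), a change generally known to impair GTP hydrolysis and so render the GTPase constitutively active.

The construct belongs to the LOVTRAP optogenetic system for photoinduced protein dissociation. In that approach, Zdk1 binds the dark state of a LOV2 photosensor domain that is supplied separately and anchored at a site away from where the protein of interest acts. Illumination causes Zdk1 to dissociate from LOV2, releasing the tagged protein. This plasmid therefore supplies active RhoA as the sequestered cargo, enabling reversible, light-controlled release of RhoA signalling in cells, with mCherry reporting the fusion's localisation. The LOV2 partner is not part of this plasmid.
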