>Addgene plasmid #81058 | pTriEx-mCherry-Zdk1-RhoA Q63L | addgene partial sequence | sequence record 158043 | pTriExUP 5'-GGTTATTGTGCTGTCTCATCA-3'
GGATCGGACCGAAATTAATACGACTCACTATAGGGGAATTGTGAGCGGATAACAATTCCCCGGAGTTAAT
CCGGGACCTTTAATTCAACCCAACACAATATATTATAGTTAAATAAGAATTATTATCAAATCATTTGTAT
ATTAATTAAAATACTATACTGTAAATTACATTTTATTTACAATCAAAGGAGATATACCATGTCTAGAGTG
AGCAAGGGCGAGGAGGATAACATGGCCATCATCAAGGAGTTCATGCGCTTCAAGGTGCACATGGAGGGCT
CCGTGAACGGCCACGAGTTCGAGATCGAGGGCGAGGGCGAGGGCCGCCCCTACGAGGGCACCCAGACCGC
CAAGCTGAAGGTGACCAAGGGTGGCCCCCTGCCCTTCGCCTGGGACATCCTGTCCCCTCAGTTCATGTAC
GGCTCCAAGGCCTACGTGAAGCACCCCGCCGACATCCCCGACTACTTGAAGCTGTCCTTCCCCGAGGGCT
TCAAGTGGGAGCGCGTGATGAACTTCGAGGACGGCGGCGTGGTGACCGTGACCCAGGACTCCTCCCTGCA
GGACGGCGAGTTCATCTACAAGGTGAAGCTGCGCGGCACCAACTTCCCCTCCGACGGCCCTGTAATGCAG
AAGAAGACTATGGGCTGGGAGGCCTCCTCCGAGCGGATGTACCCCGAGGACGGCGCCCTGAAGGGCGAGA
TCAAGCAGAGGCTGAAGCTGAAGGACGGCGGCCACTACGACGCTGAGGTCAAGACCACCTACAAGGCCAA
GAAGCCCGTGCAGCTGCCCGGCGCCTACAACGTCAACATCAAGTTGGACATCACCTCCCACAACGAGGAC
TACACCATCGTGGAACAGTACGAACGCGCCGAGGGCCGCCACTCCACCGGCGGCATGGACGAGCTGTACA
AGGGTTCTGGAAGTTCCATGGTGGATAACAAATTCAATAAAGAAA
