>Addgene plasmid #81058 | pTriEx-mCherry-Zdk1-RhoA Q63L | addgene partial sequence | sequence record 158044 | Bglob-pA-R 5'-ttttggcagagggaaaaaga-3'
TTGTGAGCCAGGGCATTGGCCACACCAGCCACCACCTTCTGATAGGCAGCCTGCACCTGAGGTTAATCAC
TTAGTGATGGTGATGGTGATGGTGGTGCTCGAGATCCTCGGGGTCTTCCGGGGCGAGTTCTGGCTGGCTT
GCACGTGTATACAGCTGTGCGGCCGCAAGCTTTTACAAGACAAGGCACCCAGATTTTTTCTTCCCACGTC
TAGCTTGCAGAGCAGCTCTCGTAGCCATTTCAAAAACCTCTCTCACTCCATCTTTGGTCTTTGCTGAACA
CTCCATGTACCCAAAAGCGCCAATCCTGTTTGCCATATCTCTGCCTTCTTCAGGTTTCACCGGCTCCTGC
TTCATCTTGGCTAGCTCCCGCCTTGTGTGCTCATCATTCCGAAGATCCTTCTTATTCCCAACCAGGATGA
TGGGCACGTTGGGACAGAAATGCTTGACTTCTGGGGTCCACTTTTCTGGGATGTTTTCTAAACTATCAGG
GCTGTCGATGGAAAAACACATCAGTATAACATCGGTATCTGGGTAGGAGAGGGGCCTCAGGCGATCATAA
TCTTCCAGCCCAGCTGTGTCCCACAAAGCCAACTCTACCTGCTTTCCATCCACCTCGATATCTGCCACAT
AGTTCTCAAACACTGTGGGCACATACACCTCTGGGAACTGGTCCTTGCTGAAGACTATGAGCAAGCATGT
CTTTCCACAGGCTCCATCACCAACAATCACCAGTTTCTTCCGGATGGCAGCCATGGTACCACCAGAACCA
GAACCACCGGATCCTTTTGGGGCCTGGGCATCGTTCAGTTTTTTGGCTTCGGCCAGCAGATTGGCGCTCT
GAGATGGATCATCAAACAGGCTCACGATGAAGGCAAACTTCTGCTCAACATTCAGGTTTGGCAGAGAATG
GATTTCCGCACCGGCACGCGTCTTTTCTTTATTGAATTTGTTATCCACCATGGAACTTCCAGAACCCTTG
TACAGCTCGTCCATGCC
