LOCUS       Exported 6454 bp ds-DNA circular SYN 12-MAY-2021
DEFINITION  mammalian expression of Zdk1 tagged RhoA Q63L.
ACCESSION   .
VERSION     .
KEYWORDS    pTriEx-mCherry-Zdk1-RhoA Q63L
SOURCE      synthetic DNA construct
  ORGANISM  synthetic DNA construct
REFERENCE   1 (bases 1 to 6454)
  AUTHORS   Wang H, Vilela M, Winkler A, Tarnawski M, Schlichting I, Yumerefendi
            H, Kuhlman B, Liu R, Danuser G, Hahn KM
  TITLE     LOVTRAP: an optogenetic system for photoinduced protein
            dissociation.
  JOURNAL   Nat Methods. 2016 Jul 18. doi: 10.1038/nmeth.3926.
  PUBMED    27427858
REFERENCE   2 (bases 1 to 6454)
  AUTHORS   .
  TITLE     Direct Submission
  JOURNAL   Exported May 12, 2021 from SnapGene Server 1.1.58
            http://www.snapgene.com
FEATURES             Location/Qualifiers
     source          1..6454
                     /organism="synthetic DNA construct"
                     /mol_type="other DNA"
     misc_recomb     110..937
                     /label=baculovirus recombination region (lef2/ORF603)
                     /note="contains ORF603 and part of lef2"
     CDS             110..234
                     /codon_start=3
                     /product="baculovirus late expression factor 2"
                     /label=lef2
                     /translation="HLLIKSQDVYKPPNCQKMKTVDKLCPFAGNCKGLNPICNY"
     CDS             complement(272..877)
                     /codon_start=1
                     /product="baculovirus ORF603 protein"
                     /label=ORF603
                     /translation="MAVIFNNKQLLADNSIEKGGELFLFNGSYNILESYVNPVLLKNGV
                     IELEEAAYYAGNILYKTDDPKFIDYINLIIKATHSEELPENSTVVNYRKTMRSGTIHPI
                     KKDIYIYDNKKFTLYDRYIYGYDNNYVNFYEEKNEKEKEYEEEDDKASSLCENKIILSQ
                     INCESFENDFKYYLSDYNYAFSIIDNTTNVLVAFGLYR"
     enhancer        1005..1308
                     /label=CMV enhancer
                     /note="human cytomegalovirus immediate early enhancer"
     promoter        1310..1509
                     /label=CMV promoter
                     /note="human cytomegalovirus (CMV) immediate early
                     promoter"
     primer_bind     1463..1483
                     /label=CMV-F
                     /note="Human CMV immediate early promoter, forward primer"
     primer_bind     1715..1737
                     /label=pCAGGS-5
                     /note="Chimeric intron in CAG promoter, forward primer"
     primer_bind     1799..1818
                     /label=pCAG-F
                     /note="Rabbit beta-globin intron, for pCAG plasmids,
                     forward primer"
     primer_bind     1860..1879
                     /label=T7
                     /note="T7 promoter, forward primer"
     promoter        1860..1878
                     /label=T7 promoter
                     /note="promoter for bacteriophage T7 RNA polymerase"
     protein_bind    1879..1903
                     /label=lac operator
                     /bound_moiety="lac repressor encoded by lacI"
                     /note="The lac repressor binds to the lac operator to
                     inhibit transcription in E. coli. This inhibition can be
                     relieved by adding lactose or
                     isopropyl-beta-D-thiogalactopyranoside (IPTG)."
     promoter        1919..2028
                     /label=p10 promoter
                     /note="baculovirus promoter for expression in insect cells"
     CDS             2052..2756
                     /codon_start=1
                     /product="monomeric derivative of DsRed fluorescent protein
                     (Shaner et al., 2004)"
                     /label=mCherry
                     /note="mammalian codon-optimized"
                     /translation="VSKGEEDNMAIIKEFMRFKVHMEGSVNGHEFEIEGEGEGRPYEGT
                     QTAKLKVTKGGPLPFAWDILSPQFMYGSKAYVKHPADIPDYLKLSFPEGFKWERVMNFE
                     DGGVVTVTQDSSLQDGEFIYKVKLRGTNFPSDGPVMQKKTMGWEASSERMYPEDGALKG
                     EIKQRLKLKDGGHYDAEVKTTYKAKKPVQLPGAYNVNIKLDITSHNEDYTIVEQYERAE
                     GRHSTGGMDELYK"
     primer_bind     complement(2194..2212)
                     /label=mCherry-R
                     /note="mCherry, reverse primer"
     CDS             2772..2948
                     /codon_start=1
                     /product="""Zdark"" protein, derived from the Z subunit of
                     protein A, that binds to the dark state of LOV2 and is
                     released upon irradiation (Wang et al., 2016)"
                     /label=Zdk1
                     /translation="MVDNKFNKEKTRAGAEIHSLPNLNVEQKFAFIVSLFDDPSQSANL
                     LAEAKKLNDAQAPK"
     CDS             2979..3560
                     /codon_start=1
                     /product="constitutively active mutant of human Rho family
                     small GTPase RhoA"
                     /label=RhoA (Q63L)
                     /translation="MAAIRKKLVIVGDGACGKTCLLIVFSKDQFPEVYVPTVFENYVAD
                     IEVDGKQVELALWDTAGLEDYDRLRPLSYPDTDVILMCFSIDSPDSLENIPEKWTPEVK
                     HFCPNVPIILVGNKKDLRNDEHTRRELAKMKQEPVKPEEGRDMANRIGAFGYMECSAKT
                     KDGVREVFEMATRAALQARRGKKKSGCLVL"
     CDS             3597..3629
                     /codon_start=1
                     /product="HSV (herpes simplex virus) epitope tag"
                     /label=HSV tag
                     /translation="QPELAPEDPED"
     CDS             3636..3659
                     /codon_start=1
                     /product="8xHis affinity tag"
                     /label=8xHis
                     /translation="HHHHHHHH"
     primer_bind     complement(3749..3768)
                     /label=Bglob-pA-R
                     /note="Rabbit beta-globin polyA region, reverse primer"
     polyA_signal    3814..3869
                     /label=-beta-globin poly(A) signal
                     /note="rabbit beta-globin polyadenylation signal (Gil and
                     Proudfoot, 1987)"
     primer_bind     complement(3868..3887)
                     /label=rbglobpA-R
                     /note="Rabbit beta-globin polyA, reverse primer. Also
                     called rb-glob-pA-term-R"
     terminator      3957..4004
                     /label=T7 terminator
                     /note="transcription terminator for bacteriophage T7 RNA
                     polymerase"
     misc_recomb     4017..4722
                     /label=baculovirus recombination region (ORF1629)
                     /note="contains part of ORF1629"
     3'UTR           4105..4477
                     /label=polyhedrin 3' UTR
                     /note="3' UTR from the Autographa californica
                     nucleopolyhedrovirus polyhedrin gene (Suzuki et al., 2006)"
     CDS             complement(4134..4722)
                     /codon_start=2
                     /product="baculovirus capsid-associated protein"
                     /label=ORF1629
                     /note="required for viral replication"
                     /translation="IPKSSTTNLIADVLADTINRRRVAMAKSSSEATSNDEGWDDDDNR
                     PNKANTPDVKYVQALFNVFTSSQLYTNDSDERNTKAHNILNDVEPLLQNKTQTNIDKAR
                     LLLQDLASFVALSENPLDSPAIGSEKQPLFETNRNLFYKSIEDLIFKFRYKDAENHLIF
                     ALTYHPKDYKFNELLKYVQQLSVNQQRTESSA"
     protein_bind    4731..4764
                     /label=loxP
                     /bound_moiety="Cre recombinase"
                     /note="Cre-mediated recombination occurs in the 8-bp core
                     sequence (GCATACAT)."
     rep_origin      complement(4932..5519)
                     /direction=LEFT
                     /label=ori
                     /note="high-copy-number ColE1/pMB1/pBR322/pUC origin of
                     replication"
     primer_bind     complement(5011..5030)
                     /label=pBR322ori-F
                     /note="pBR322 origin, forward primer"
     CDS             complement(5532..6392)
                     /codon_start=1
                     /gene="bla"
                     /product="beta-lactamase"
                     /label=AmpR
                     /note="confers resistance to ampicillin, carbenicillin, and
                     related antibiotics"
                     /translation="MSIQHFRVALIPFFAAFCLPVFAHPETLVKVKDAEDQLGARVGYI
                     ELDLNSGKILESFRPEERFPMMSTFKVLLCGAVLSRIDAGQEQLGRRIHYSQNDLVEYS
                     PVTEKHLTDGMTVRELCSAAITMSDNTAANLLLTTIGGPKELTAFLHNMGDHVTRLDRW
                     EPELNEAIPNDERDTTMPVAMATTLRKLLTGELLTLASRQQLIDWMEADKVAGPLLRSA
                     LPAGWFIADKSGAGERGSRGIIAALGPDGKPSRIVVIYTTGSQATMDERNRQIAEIGAS
                     LIKHW"
     primer_bind     6155..6174
                     /label=Amp-R
                     /note="Ampicillin resistance gene, reverse primer"
ORIGIN
        1 aactgttaca ttgcaaacgt ggtttcgtgt gccaagtgtg aaaaccgatg tttaatcaag
       61 gctctgacgc atttctacaa ccacgactcc aagtgtgtgg gtgaagtcat gcatctttta
      121 atcaaatccc aagatgtgta taaaccacca aactgccaaa aaatgaaaac tgtcgacaag
      181 ctctgtccgt ttgctggcaa ctgcaagggt ctcaatccta tttgtaatta ttgaataata
      241 aaacaattat aaatgtcaaa tttgtttttt attaacgata caaaccaaac gcaacaagaa
      301 catttgtagt attatctata attgaaaacg cgtagttata atcgctgagg taatatttaa
      361 aatcattttc aaatgattca cagttaattt gcgacaatat aattttattt tcacataaac
      421 tagacgcctt gtcgtcttct tcttcgtatt ccttctcttt ttcatttttc tcttcataaa
      481 aattaacata gttattatcg tatccatata tgtatctatc gtatagagta aattttttgt
      541 tgtcataaat atatatgtct tttttaatgg ggtgtatagt accgctgcgc atagtttttc
      601 tgtaatttac aacagtgcta ttttctggta gttcttcgga gtgtgttgct ttaattatta
      661 aatttatata atcaatgaat ttgggatcgt cggttttgta caatatgttg ccggcatagt
      721 acgcagcttc ttctagttca attacaccat tttttagcag caccggatta acataacttt
      781 ccaaaatgtt gtacgaaccg ttaaacaaaa acagttcacc tcccttttct atactattgt
      841 ctgcgagcag ttgtttgttg ttaaaaataa cagccattgt aatgagacgc acaaactaat
      901 atcacaaact ggaaatgtct atcaatatat agttgctgat ggccggccta ttaatagtaa
      961 tcaattacgg ggtcattagt tcatagccca tatatggagt tccgcgttac ataacttacg
     1021 gtaaatggcc cgcctggctg accgcccaac gacccccgcc cattgacgtc aataatgacg
     1081 tatgttccca tagtaacgcc aatagggact ttccattgac gtcaatgggt ggagtattta
     1141 cggtaaactg cccacttggc agtacatcaa gtgtatcata tgccaagtcc gccccctatt
     1201 gacgtcaatg acggtaaatg gcccgcctgg cattatgccc agtacatgac cttacgggac
     1261 tttcctactt ggcagtacat ctacgtatta gtcatcgcta ttaccatgct gatgcggttt
     1321 tggcagtaca ccaatgggcg tggatagcgg tttgactcac ggggatttcc aagtctccac
     1381 cccattgacg tcaatgggag tttgttttgg caccaaaatc aacgggactt tccaaaatgt
     1441 cgtaataacc ccgccccgtt gacgcaaatg ggcggtaggc gtgtacggtg ggaggtctat
     1501 ataagcagac gtcgtttagt gaaccgtcag atcactagat gctttattgc ggtagtttat
     1561 cacagttaaa ttgctaacgc cagtctcgaa cttaacgtgc agaagttggt cgtgaggcac
     1621 tgggcaggta agtatcgggc cctttgtgcg gggggagcgg ctcggggctg tccgcggggg
     1681 gacggctgcc ttcggggggg acggggcagg gcggggttcg gcttctggcg tgtgaccggc
     1741 ggctctagag cctctgctaa ccatgttcat gccttcttct ttttcctaca gctcctgggc
     1801 aacgtgctgg ttattgtgct gtctcatcat tttggcaaag aattggatcg gaccgaaatt
     1861 aatacgactc actatagggg aattgtgagc ggataacaat tccccggagt taatccggga
     1921 cctttaattc aacccaacac aatatattat agttaaataa gaattattat caaatcattt
     1981 gtatattaat taaaatacta tactgtaaat tacattttat ttacaatcaa aggagatata
     2041 ccatgtctag agtgagcaag ggcgaggagg ataacatggc catcatcaag gagttcatgc
     2101 gcttcaaggt gcacatggag ggctccgtga acggccacga gttcgagatc gagggcgagg
     2161 gcgagggccg cccctacgag ggcacccaga ccgccaagct gaaggtgacc aagggtggcc
     2221 ccctgccctt cgcctgggac atcctgtccc ctcagttcat gtacggctcc aaggcctacg
     2281 tgaagcaccc cgccgacatc cccgactact tgaagctgtc cttccccgag ggcttcaagt
     2341 gggagcgcgt gatgaacttc gaggacggcg gcgtggtgac cgtgacccag gactcctccc
     2401 tgcaggacgg cgagttcatc tacaaggtga agctgcgcgg caccaacttc ccctccgacg
     2461 gccctgtaat gcagaagaag actatgggct gggaggcctc ctccgagcgg atgtaccccg
     2521 aggacggcgc cctgaagggc gagatcaagc agaggctgaa gctgaaggac ggcggccact
     2581 acgacgctga ggtcaagacc acctacaagg ccaagaagcc cgtgcagctg cccggcgcct
     2641 acaacgtcaa catcaagttg gacatcacct cccacaacga ggactacacc atcgtggaac
     2701 agtacgaacg cgccgagggc cgccactcca ccggcggcat ggacgagctg tacaagggtt
     2761 ctggaagttc catggtggat aacaaattca ataaagaaaa gacgcgtgcc ggtgcggaaa
     2821 tccattctct gccaaacctg aatgttgagc agaagtttgc cttcatcgtg agcctgtttg
     2881 atgatccatc tcagagcgcc aatctgctgg ccgaagccaa aaaactgaac gatgcccagg
     2941 ccccaaaagg atccggtggt tctggttctg gtggtaccat ggctgccatc cggaagaaac
     3001 tggtgattgt tggtgatgga gcctgtggaa agacatgctt gctcatagtc ttcagcaagg
     3061 accagttccc agaggtgtat gtgcccacag tgtttgagaa ctatgtggca gatatcgagg
     3121 tggatggaaa gcaggtagag ttggctttgt gggacacagc tgggctggaa gattatgatc
     3181 gcctgaggcc cctctcctac ccagataccg atgttatact gatgtgtttt tccatcgaca
     3241 gccctgatag tttagaaaac atcccagaaa agtggacccc agaagtcaag catttctgtc
     3301 ccaacgtgcc catcatcctg gttgggaata agaaggatct tcggaatgat gagcacacaa
     3361 ggcgggagct agccaagatg aagcaggagc cggtgaaacc tgaagaaggc agagatatgg
     3421 caaacaggat tggcgctttt gggtacatgg agtgttcagc aaagaccaaa gatggagtga
     3481 gagaggtttt tgaaatggct acgagagctg ctctgcaagc tagacgtggg aagaaaaaat
     3541 ctgggtgcct tgtcttgtaa aagcttgcgg ccgcacagct gtatacacgt gcaagccagc
     3601 cagaactcgc cccggaagac cccgaggatc tcgagcacca ccatcaccat caccatcact
     3661 aagtgattaa cctcaggtgc aggctgccta tcagaaggtg gtggctggtg tggccaatgc
     3721 cctggctcac aaataccact gagatcgatc tttttccctc tgccaaaaat tatggggaca
     3781 tcatgaagcc ccttgagcat ctgacttctg gctaataaag gaaatttatt ttcattgcaa
     3841 tagtgtgttg gaattttttg tgtctctcac tcggaaggac atatgggagg gcaaatcatt
     3901 taaaacatca gaatgagtat ttggtttaga gtttggcaac atatgcccat atgtaactag
     3961 cataacccct tggggcctct aaacgggtct tgaggggttt tttgctgaaa gcatgcggag
     4021 gaaattctcc ttgaagtttc cctggtgttc aaagtaaagg agtttgcacc agacgcacct
     4081 ctgttcactg gtccggcgta ttaaaacacg atacattgtt attagtacat ttattaagcg
     4141 ctagattctg tgcgttgttg atttacagac aattgttgta cgtattttaa taattcatta
     4201 aatttataat ctttagggtg gtatgttaga gcgaaaatca aatgattttc agcgtcttta
     4261 tatctgaatt taaatattaa atcctcaata gatttgtaaa ataggtttcg attagtttca
     4321 aacaagggtt gtttttccga accgatggct ggactatcta atggattttc gctcaacgcc
     4381 acaaaacttg ccaaatcttg tagcagcaat ctagctttgt cgatattcgt ttgtgttttg
     4441 ttttgtaata aaggttcgac gtcgttcaaa atattatgcg cttttgtatt tctttcatca
     4501 ctgtcgttag tgtacaattg actcgacgta aacacgttaa atagagcttg gacatattta
     4561 acatcgggcg tgttagcttt attaggccga ttatcgtcgt cgtcccaacc ctcgtcgtta
     4621 gaagttgctt ccgaagacga ttttgccata gccacacgac gcctattaat tgtgtcggct
     4681 aacacgtccg cgatcaaatt tgtagttgag ctttttggaa ttgcgatcgc ataacttcgt
     4741 atagcataca ttatacgaag ttataagctc ggaacgctgc gctcggtcgt tcggctgcgg
     4801 cgagcggtat cagctcactc aaaggcggta atacggttat ccacagaatc aggggataac
     4861 gcaggaaaga acatgtgagc aaaaggccag caaaaggcca ggaaccgtaa aaaggccgcg
     4921 ttgctggcgt ttttccatag gctccgcccc ctgacgagca tcacaaaaat cgacgctcaa
     4981 gtcagaggtg gcgaaacccg acaggactat aaagatacca ggcgtttccc cctggaagct
     5041 ccctcgtgcg ctctcctgtt ccgaccctgc cgcttaccgg atacctgtcc gcctttctcc
     5101 cttcgggaag cgtggcgctt tctcaatgct cacgctgtag gtatctcagt tcggtgtagg
     5161 tcgttcgctc caagctgggc tgtgtgcacg aaccccccgt tcagcccgac cgctgcgcct
     5221 tatccggtaa ctatcgtctt gagtccaacc cggtaagaca cgacttatcg ccactggcag
     5281 cagccactgg taacaggatt agcagagcga ggtatgtagg cggtgctaca gagttcttga
     5341 agtggtggcc taactacggc tacactagaa gaacagtatt tggtatctgc gctctgctga
     5401 agccagttac cttcggaaaa agagttggta gctcttgatc cggcaaacaa accaccgctg
     5461 gtagcggtgg tttttttgtt tgcaagcagc agattacgcg cagaaaaaaa ggatctcaag
     5521 aagatccttt gttaccaatg cttaatcagt gaggcaccta tctcagcgat ctgtctattt
     5581 cgttcatcca tagttgcctg actccccgtc gtgtagataa ctacgatacg ggagggctta
     5641 ccatctggcc ccagtgctgc aatgataccg cgagacccac gctcaccggc tccagattta
     5701 tcagcaataa accagccagc cggaagggcc gagcgcagaa gtggtcctgc aactttatcc
     5761 gcctccatcc agtctattaa ttgttgccgg gaagctagag taagtagttc gccagttaat
     5821 agtttgcgca acgttgttgc cattgctaca ggcatcgtgg tgtcacgctc gtcgtttggt
     5881 atggcttcat tcagctccgg ttcccaacga tcaaggcgag ttacatgatc ccccatgttg
     5941 tgcaaaaaag cggttagctc cttcggtcct ccgatcgttg tcagaagtaa gttggccgca
     6001 gtgttatcac tcatggttat ggcagcactg cataattctc ttactgtcat gccatccgta
     6061 agatgctttt ctgtgactgg tgagtactca accaagtcat tctgagaata gtgtatgcgg
     6121 cgaccgagtt gctcttgccc ggcgtcaata cgggataata ccgcgccaca tagcagaact
     6181 ttaaaagtgc tcatcattgg aaaacgttct tcggggcgaa aactctcaag gatcttaccg
     6241 ctgttgagat ccagttcgat gtaacccact cgtgcaccca actgatcttc agcatctttt
     6301 actttcacca gcgtttctgg gtgagcaaaa acaggaaggc aaaatgccgc aaaaaaggga
     6361 ataagggcga cacggaaatg ttgaatactc atactcttcc tttttcaata ttattgaagc
     6421 atttatcagg gttattgtct catgtccgcg cgtt
//
